>Addgene plasmid #161009 | AL13Rb-GAPC2 | addgene full sequence | sequence record 319133 | Addgene NGS Result
CTCGGCAATGTCCAGTAGGTCGCGGGTGCTGCGGGCCAGGCGGTCTAGCCTGGTCACTGTCACAACGTCG
CCAGGGCGTAGGTGGTCAAGCATCCTGGCCAGCTCCGGGCGGTCGCGCCTGGTGCCGGTGATCTTCTCGG
AAAACAGCTTGGTGCAGCCGGCCGCGTGCAGTTCGGCCCGTTGGTTGGTCAAGTCCTGGTCGTCGGTGCT
GACGCGGGCATAGCCCAGCAGGCCAGCGGCGGCGCTCTTGTTCATGGCGTAATGTCTCCGGTTCTAGTCG
CAAGTATTCTACTTTATGCGACTAAAACACGCGACAAGAAAACGCCAGGAAAAGGGCAGGGCGGCAGCCT
GTCGCGTAACTTAGGACTTGTGCGACATGTCGTTTTCAGAAGACGGCTGCACTGAACGTCAGAAGCCGAC
TGCACTATAGCAGCGGAGGGGTTGGATCAAAGTACTTTGATCCCGAGGGGAACCCTGTGGTTGGCATGCA
CATACAAATGGACGAACGGATAAACCTTTTCACGCCCTTTTAAATATCCGATTATTCTAATAAACGCTCT
TTTCTCTTAGGTTTACCCGCCAATATATCCTGTCAAACACTGATAGTTTAAACTGAAGGCGGGAAACGAC
AATCTGATCCAAGCTCAAGCTGCTCTAGCATTCGCCATTCAGGCTGCGCAACTGTTGGGAAGGGCGATCG
GTGCGGGCCTCTTCGCTATTACGCCAGCTGGCGAAAGGGGGATGTGCTGCAAGGCGATTAAGTTGGGTAA
CGCCAGGGTTTTCCCAGTCACGACGTTGTAAAACGACGGCCAGTGCCAAGCTTGCATGCCTGCAGGTCGA
CTGGCTGACACTTGACGGGTCAGTTATAACTTATAAGTGGACTCTTGGAAATGATCATGAGTTATAGAAA
GATCACAAACTTCAATTTATGATATATTGTTGACCTCAGATAATATTTTAGCTATTTATTGGATGTATAA
AGATCCATATGAATACCAAAAGAAGGAGTTTTATAACCATTCACCTAACAAAAATGAAATGGAAAAAGAA
AAGAGAGCAAATAAGAGGAGGAGAAGAAGAAGACTTTTGGCAAAAGCCAAGAGTCATACCTATTAGTCTA
TTACATAAGGTGTGATGTTTTTTTTTGCTGTCACATTCCATCTGACCTACCAAAGCTCTCAAAGTGGAGC
ATCTATTGTGTCTTGGTATAGAGTCACGATTAGATAAATATACAACACCATATGTACTTGTGTCAAATTA
TAAATATTTGAAACAGTAAGCAACCAGTAATTCGATAAAGACGTCTACAAGCATCTACACATCTAAATTG
ATTAAAACAAAACACCTTTAAATATAGTGTTTATGAAGTCAAATCTTCACCTTGATTATTCTAAAACAAT
GGTTGGAGTAATGTTGCTGAATGTTGAGTGAGAATTGACATTTGAGAGTAACTTTCACTATAATGAACTG
GATGATAAAGTTGATCCGATAATAATTGAATTTACCATGAATGGTATCACAAGATACATGTATAGAAGAC
AGTGGTGTTACTTGTTACGCAAAATTAAAAAATTAGCATACTATTGCAGTTACTTTGGATTTATTAAGGA
AAATTATGGTTTGACAACAACAATAATACAAAATCTTATGAAAATTAAATAAAAAGAAAAACAAATTTGG
CTATTGGCAAAGCTCATTGGCTGTCAAAAGGAATATATACAAAATCTGCTACGTTGCAGTCTTGCGTGCA
CCGGCCCAGCCCATAGGATTAGAGTATTAAACCTCGAATATTCCATCAGCCTGCGCGTGAATCCAAGCGC
CATTAGTTTCCCCAAATCAGTTCTTAATCCTACCCATAAACGATGGGTAAAAATGGTAAATAAGAAAGAA
AGTAAAGTACAATATAGTAATATTAATTAGTGAATCTAATCTATTAGCCTTTTTCCCAAGAAAAAATCTC
AGCCACTCGATCATATTTTCAATTTTCATCATCACGTTCTTCTTCTCTTTTAAATAACCCTAAATCCTCA
CCAAACCCAAACCCTCACTCACTATTTTCACATTCTCTTCTCTCTCGATATCATCTAAATCTCTCTCGAT
CTCAATTTCGCAAAGGGATCCTACGGTACTTATTGCCAAGAAAGCACGAGACGATATGGCGTCCGTGCCT
CCAGGTCGAATCTTCAAACGACGAGAGGATATGGCCTCCGTCGCTCCAGTATTCCAGGGTTCATCAGATC
CTACGGTACTTATTGCCAAGAAAGCACGAGACGATATGGCGTCCGTGCCTCCAGGTCGAATCTTCAAACG
ACGAGAGGATATGGCCTCCGTCGCTCCAGTATTCCAGGGTTCATCAGATCCTACGGTACTTATTGCCAAG
AAAGCACGAGACGATATGGCGTCCGTGCCTCCAGGTCGAATCTTCAAACGACGAGAGGATATGGCCTCCG
TCGCTCCAGTATTCCAGGGTTCATCAGATCCTACGGTACTTATTGCCAAGAAAGCACGAGACGATATGGC
GTCCGTGCCTCCAGGTCGAATCTTCAAACGACGAGAGGATATGGCCTCCGTCGCTCCAGTATTCCAGGGT
TCATCAGATCCTACGGTACTTATTGCCAAGAAAGCACGAGACGATATGGCGTCCGTGCCTCCAGGTCGAA
TCTTCAAACGACGAGAGGATATGGCCTCCGTCGCTCCAGTATTCCAGGGTTCATCAGATCCTACGGTACT
TATTGCCAAGAAAGCACGAGACGATATGGCGTCCGTGCCTCCAGGTCGAATCTTCAAACGACGAGAGGAT
ATGGCCTCCGTCGCTCCAGTATTCCAGGGTTCATCAGATCCTACGGTACTTATTGCCAAGAAAGCACGAG
ACGATATGGCGTCCGTGCCTCCAGGTCGAATCTTCAAACGACGAGAGGATATGGCCTCCGTCGCTCCAGT
ATTCCAGGGTTCATCAGATCCTACGGTACTTATTGCCAAGAAAGCACGAGACGATATGGCGTCCGTGCCT
CCAGGTCGAATCTTCAAACGACGAGAGGATATGGCCTCCGTCGCTCCAGTATTCCAGGGTTCATCAGATC
CTACGGTACTTATTGCCAAGAAAGCACGAGACGATATGGCGTCCGTGCCTCCAGGTCGAATCTTCAAACG
ACGAGAGGATATGGCCTCCGTCGCTCCAGTATTCCAGGGTTCATCAGATCCTACGGTACTTATTGCCAAG
AAAGCACGAGACGATATGGCGTCCGTGCCTCCAGGTCGAATCTTCAAACGACGAGAGGATATGGCCTCCG
TCGCTCCAGTATTCCAGGGTTCATCAGATCCTACGGTACTTATTGCCAAGAAAGCACGAGACGATATGGC
GTCCGTGCCTCCAGGTCGAATCTTCAAACGACGAGAGGATATGGCCTCCGTCGCTCCAGTATTCCAGGGT
TCATCAGATCCTACGGTACTTATTGCCAAGAAAGCACGAGACGATATGGCGTCCGTGCCTCCAGGTCGAA
TCTTCAAACGACGAGAGGATATGGCCTCCGTCGCTCCAGTATTCCAGGGTTCATCAGAGTGCCAGAGTCC
TTCGATAGGGACAAGACAATTGCACTGATCATGAACTCCTCTGGATCTACTGGTCTGCCTAAAGGTGTCG
CTCTGCCTCATAGAACTGCCTGCGTGAGATTCTCGCATGCCAGAGATCCTATTTTTGGCAATCAAATCAT
TCCGGATACTGCGATTTTAAGTGTTGTTCCATTCCATCACGGTTTTGGAATGTTTACTACACTCGGATAT
TTGATATGTGGATTTCGAGTCGTCTTAATGTATAGATTTGAAGAAGAGCTGTTTCTGAGGAGCCTTCAGG
ATTACAAGATTCAAAGTGCGCTGCTGGTGCCAACCCTATTCTCCTTCTTCGCCAAAAGCACTCTGATTGA
CAAATACGATTTATCTAATTTACACGAAATTGCTTCTGGTGGCGCTCCCCTCTCTAAGGAAGTCGGGGAA
GCGGTTGCCAAGAGGTTCCATCTGCCAGGTATCAGGCAAGGATATGGGCTCACTGAGACTACATCAGCTA
TTCTGATTACACCCGAGGGGGATGATAAACCGGGCGCGGTCGGTAAAGTTGTTCCATTTTTTGAAGCGAA
GGTTGTGGATCTGGATACCGGGAAAACGCTGGGCGTTAATCAAAGAGGCGAACTGTGTGTGAGAGGTCCT
ATGATTATGTCCGGTTATGTAAACAATCCGGAAGCGACCAACGCCTTGATTGACAAGGATGGATGGCTAC
ATTCTGGAGACATAGCTTACTGGGACGAAGACGAACACTTCTTCATCGTTGACCGCCTGAAGTCTCTGAT
TAAGTACAAAGGCTATCAGGTGGCTCCCGCTGAATTGGAATCCATCTTGCTCCAACACCCCAACATCTTC
GACGCAGGTGTCGCAGGTCTTCCCGACGATGACGCCGGTGAACTTCCCGCCGCCGTTGTTGTTTTGGAGC
ACGGAAAGACGATGACGGAAAAAGAGATCGTGGATTACGTCGCCAGTCAAGTAACAACCGCGAAAAAGTT
GCGCGGAGGAGTTGTGTTTGTGGACGAAGTACCGAAAGGTCTTACCGGAAAACTCGACGCAAGAAAAATC
AGAGAGATCCTCATAAAGGCCAAGAAGGGCGGAAAGATCGCCGTGTATGGTCCGTCCTGTAGAAACCCCA
ACCCGTGAAATCAAAAAACTCGACGGCCTGTGGGCATTCAGTCTGGATCGCGAAAACTGTGGAATTGGTC
AGCGTTGGTGGGAAAGCGCGTTACAAGAAAGCCGGGCAATTGCTGTGCCAGGCAGTTTTAACGATCAGTT
CGCCGATGCAGATATTCGTAATTATGCGGGCAACGTCTGGTATCAGCGCGAAGTCTTTATACCGAAAGGT
TGGGCAGGCCAGCGTATCGTGCTGCGTTTCGATGCGGTCACTCATTACGGCAAAGTGTGGGTCAATAATC
AGGAAGTGATGGAGCATCAGGGCGGCTATACGCCATTTGAAGCCGATGTCACGCCGTATGTTATTGCCGG
GAAAAGTCTACGTAAGTTTCTGCTTCTACCTTTGATATATATATAATAATTATCATTAATTAGTAGTAAT
ATAATATTTCAAATATTTTTTTCAAAATAAAAGAATGTAGTATATAGCAATTGCTTTTCTGTAGTTTATA
AGTGTGTATATTTTAATTTATAACTTTTCTAATATATGACCAAAATTTGTTGATGTGCAGGTATCACCGT
TTGTGTGAACAACGAACTGAACTGGCAGACTATCCCGCCGGGAATGGTGATTACCGACGAAAACGGCAAG
AAAAAGCAGTCTTACTTCCATGATTTCTTTAACTATGCCGGAATCCATCGCAGCGTAATGCTCTACACCA
CGCCGAACACCTGGGTGGACGATATCACCGTGGTGACGCATGTCGCGCAAGACTGTAACCACGCGTCTGT
TGACTGGCAGGTGGTGGCCAATGGTGATGTCAGCGTTGAACTGCGTGATGCGGATCAACAGGTGGTTGCA
ACTGGACAAGGCACTAGCGGGACTTTGCAAGTGGTGAATCCGCACCTCTGGCAACCGGGTGAAGGTTATC
TCTATGAACTGTGCGTCACAGCCAAAAGCCAGACAGAGTGTGATATCTACCCGCTTCGCGTCGGCATCCG
GTCAGTGGCAGTGAAGGGCGAACAGTTCCTGATTAACCACAAACCGTTCTACTTTACTGGCTTTGGTCGT
CATGAAGATGCGGACTTGCGTGGCAAAGGATTCGATAACGTGCTGATGGTGCACGACCACGCATTAATGG
ACTGGATTGGGGCCAACTCCTACCGTACCTCGCATTACCCTTACGCTGAAGAGATGCTCGACTGGGCAGA
TGAACATGGCATCGTGGTGATTGATGAAACTGCTGCTGTCGGCTTTAACCTCTCTTTAGGCATTGGTTTC
GAAGCGGGCAACAAGCCGAAAGAACTGTACAGCGAAGAGGCAGTCAACGGGGAAACTCAGCAAGCGCACT
TACAGGCGATTAAAGAGCTGATAGCGCGTGACAAAAACCACCCAAGCGTGGTGATGTGGAGTATTGCCAA
CGAACCGGATACCCGTCCGCAAGGTGCACGGGAATATTTCGCGCCACTGGCGGAAGCAACGCGTAAACTC
GACCCGACGCGTCCGATCACCTGCGTCAATGTAATGTTCTGCGACGCTCACACCGATACCATCAGCGATC
TCTTTGATGTGCTGTGCCTGAACCGTTATTACGGATGGTATGTCCAAAGCGGCGATTTGGAAACGGCAGA
GAAGGTACTGGAAAAAGAACTTCTGGCCTGGCAGGAGAAACTGCATCAGCCGATTATCATCACCGAATAC
GGCGTGGATACGTTAGCCGGGCTGCACTCAATGTACACCGACATGTGGAGTGAAGAGTATCAGTGTGCAT
GGCTGGATATGTATCACCGCGTCTTTGATCGCGTCAGCGCCGTCGTCGGTGAACAGGTATGGAATTTCGC
CGATTTTGCGACCTCGCAAGGCATATTGCGCGTTGGCGGTAACAAGAAAGGGATCTTCACTCGCGACCGC
AAACCGAAGTCGGCGGCTTTTCTGCTGCAAAAACGCTGGACTGGCATGAACTTCGGTGAAAAACCGCAGC
AGGGAGGCAAACAATGAATATGAAGATGAAGATGAATATTTGGTGTGTCAAATAAAAAGCTTGTGTGCTT
AAGTTTGTGTTTTTTTCTTGGCTTGTTGTGTTATGAATTTGTGGCTTTTTCTAATATTAAATGAATGTAA
GATCTCATTATAATGAATAAACAAATGTTTCTATAATCCATTGTGAATGTTTTGTTGGATCTCTTCTGCA
GCATATAACTACTGTATGTGCTATGGTATGGACTATGGAATATGATTAAAGATAAGATGGGCTCATAGAG
TAAAACGAGGCGAGGGACCTATAAACCTCACTTCATCATGCTATTTCATGATCTATTTTATAAAATAAAG
ATGTAGAAAAAAGTAAGCGTAATAACCGCAAAACAAATGATTTAAAACATGGCACATAATGAGGAGATTA
AGTTCGGTTTACGTTTATTTTAGTACTAATTGTAACGTGAGACTACGTATCGGGAATCGCCTACCGGGTA
CCGGCTGGATCTTATGACGACCGTTAGAAATTGTGGTTGTCGACGAGTCAGTAATAAACGGCGTCAAAGT
GGTTGCAGCCGGCACACACGAGTCGTGTTTATCAACTCAAAGCACAAATACTTTTCCTCAACCTAAAAAT
AAGGCAATTAGCCAAAAACAACTTTGCGTGTAAACAACGCTCAATACACGTGTCATTTTATTATTAGCTA
TTGCTTCACCGCCTTAGCTTTCTCGTGACCTAGTCGTCCTCGTCTTTTCTTCTTCTTCTTCTATAAAACA
ATACCCAAAGAGCTCTTCTTCTTCACAATTCAGATTTCAATTTCTCAAAATCTTAAAAACTTTCTCTCAA
TTCTCTCTACCGTGATCAAGGTAAATTTCTGTGTTCCTTATTCTCTCAAAATCTTCGATTTTGTTTTCGT
TCGATCCCAATTTCGTATATGTTCTTTGGTTTAGATTCTGTTAATCTTAGATCGAAGACGATTTTCTGGG
TTTGATCGTTAGATATCATCTTAATTCTCGATTAGGGTTTCATAGATATCATCCGATTTGTTCAAATAAT
TTGAGTTTTGTCTAATAATTACTCTTCGATTTGTGATTTCTATCTAGATCTGGTGTTAGTTTCTAGTTTG
TGCGATCGAATTTGTCGATTAATCTGAGTTTTTCTGATTAACAGATGGCGAAGGCAGATAAGAAACCAGC
GGAGAAGAAACCGGCAGAGAAAACTCCGGCAGTCGAACCAGCAGCAGCGGCAGAGAAGAAACCAAAAGCC
GGAAAGAAACTCCCCAAGGAACCAGCCGTCGCCGGAGACAAGAAGAAGAAGAGATCAAAGAAGAACGTTG
AGACATACAAGATCTACATCTTCAAGGTGTTGAAGCAAGTTCATCCAGACATCGGAATCTCAAGCAAAGC
CATGGGAATCATGAACAGTTTCATCAACGATATCTTTGAGAAGCTTGCTGGTGAGTCTTCGAAGCTTGCG
AGGTACAACAAGAAGCCGACGATTACTTCCAGGGAGATTCAGACTGCGGTTAGACTTGTGTTGCCCGGTG
AGTTGGCGAAACATGCTGTTTCTGAAGGGACTAAGGCGGTTACGAAGTTTACGAGTTCTGCTGGAGCTGG
AGAATTCATGGTGAGCAAGGGCGAGGCAGTGATCAAGGAGTTCATGCGGTTCAAGGTGCACATGGAGGGC
TCCATGAACGGCCACGAGTTCGAGATCGAGGGCGAGGGCGAGGGCCGCCCCTACGAGGGCACCCAGACCG
CCAAGCTGAAGGTGACCAAGGGTGGCCCCCTGCCCTTCTCCTGGGACATCCTGTCCCCTCAGTTCATGTA
CGGCTCCAGGGCCTTCACCAAGCACCCCGCCGACATCCCCGACTACTATAAGCAGTCCTTCCCCGAGGGC
TTCAAGTGGGAGCGCGTGATGAACTTCGAGGACGGCGGCGCCGTGACCGTGACCCAGGACACCTCCCTGG
AGGACGGCACCCTGATCTACAAGGTGAAGCTCCGCGGCACCAACTTCCCTCCTGACGGCCCCGTAATGCA
GAAGAAGACAATGGGCTGGGAAGCGTCCACCGAGCGGTTGTACCCCGAGGACGGCGTGCTGAAGGGCGAC
ATTAAGATGGCCCTGCGCCTGAAGGACGGCGGCCGCTACCTGGCGGACTTCAAGACCACCTACAAGGCCA
AGAAGCCCGTGCAGATGCCCGGCGCCTACAACGTCGACCGCAAGTTGGACATCACCTCCCACAACGAGGA
CTACACCGTGGTGGAACAGTACGAACGCTCCGAGGGCCGCCACTCCACCGGCGGCATGGACGAGCTGTAC
AAGTAGGCTTTTTGTGATCTGATGATAAGTGGTTGGTTCGTGTCTCATGCACTTGGGAGGTGATCTATTT
CACCTGGTGTAGTTTGTGTTTCCGTCAGTTGGAAAAACTTATCCCTATCGATTTCGTTTTCATTTTCTGC
TTTTCTTTTATGTACCTTCGTTTGGGCTTGTAACGGGCCTTTGTATTTCAACTCTCAATAATAATCCAAG
TGCATGTTAAACAATTTGTCATCTGTTTCGGCTTTGATATACTACTGGTGAAGATGGGCCGTACTACTGC
ATCACAACGAAAAATAATAATAAGATGAAAAACTTGAAGTGGAAAAAAAAAAAAACTTGAATGTTCACTA
CTACTCATTGACCATAATGTTTAACATACATAGCTCAATAGTATTTTTGTGAATATGGCAACACAAACAG
TCCAAAACAATTGTCTCTTACTATACCAAACCAAGGGCGCCGCTTGTTTGCCACTCTTTGTGTGCAATAG
TGTGATTACCACATCTCCACATTCAATATATTCCCTGAATTATCTGACGATTTTGATGGCTCACTGTTTT
CCCAAGTCTGGTACCCCACCTACATGGCAGCTCGAATTCGTAATCATGTCATAGCTGTTTCCTGTGTGAA
ATTGTTATCCGCTCACAATTCCACACAACATACGAGCCGGAAGCATAAAGTGTAAAGCCTGGGGTGCCTA
ATGAGTGAGCTAACTCACATTAATTGCGTTGCGCTCACTGCCCGCTTTCCAGTCGGGAAACCTGTCGTGC
CAGCTGCATTAATGAATCGGCCAACGCGCGGGGAGAGGCGGTTTGCGTATTGGCTAGAGCAGCTTGCCAA
CATGGTGGAGCACGACACTCTCGTCTACTCCAAGAATATCAAAGATACAGTCTCAGAAGACCAAAGGGCT
ATTGAGACTTTTCAACAAAGGGTAATATCGGGAAACCTCCTCGGATTCCATTGCCCAGCTATCTGTCACT
TCATCAAAAGGACAGTAGAAAAGGAAGGTGGCACCTACAAATGCCATCATTGCGATAAAGGAAAGGCTAT
CGTTCAAGATGCCTCTGCCGACAGTGGTCCCAAAGATGGACCCCCACCCACGAGGAGCATCGTGGAAAAA
GAAGACGTTCCAACCACGTCTTCAAAGCAAGTGGATTGATGTGAACATGGTGGAGCACGACACTCTCGTC
TACTCCAAGAATATCAAAGATACAGTCTCAGAAGACCAAAGGGCTATTGAGACTTTTCAACAAAGGGTAA
TATCGGGAAACCTCCTCGGATTCCATTGCCCAGCTATCTGTCACTTCATCAAAAGGACAGTAGAAAAGGA
AGGTGGCACCTACAAATGCCATCATTGCGATAAAGGAAAGGCTATCGTTCAAGATGCCTCTGCCGACAGT
GGTCCCAAAGATGGACCCCCACCCACGAGGAGCATCGTGGAAAAAGAAGACGTTCCAACCACGTCTTCAA
AGCAAGTGGATTGATGTGATATCTCCACTGACGTAAGGGATGACGCACAATCCCACTATCCTTCGCAAGA
CCCTTCCTCTATATAAGGAAGTTCATTTCATTTGGAGAGGACACGCTGAAATCACCAGTCTCTCTCTACA
AATCTATCTCTCTCGAGCTTTCGCAGATCTGTCGATCGACCATGGGGATTGAACAAGATGGATTGCACGC
AGGTTCTCCGGCCGCTTGGGTGGAGAGGCTATTCGGCTATGACTGGGCACAACAGACAATCGGCTGCTCT
GATGCCGCCGTGTTTCGGCTGTCAGCGCAGGGGCGCCCGGTTCTTTTTGTCAAGACCGACCTGTCCGGTG
CCCTGAATGAACTCCAGGACGAGGCAGCGCGGCTATCGTGGCTGGCCACGACGGGCGTTCCTTGCGCAGC
TGTGCTCGACGTTGTCACTGAAGCGGGAAGGGACTGGCTGCTATTGGGCGAAGTGCCGGGGCAGGATCTC
CTGTCATCTCACCTTGCTCCTGCCGAGAAAGTATCCATCATGGCTGATGCAATGCGGCGGCTGCATACGC
TTGATCCGGCTACCTGCCCATTCGACCACCAAGCGAAACATCGCATCGAGCGAGCACGTACTCGGATGGA
AGCCGGTCTTGTCGATCAGGATGATCTGGACGAAGAGCATCAGGGGCTCGCGCCAGCCGAACTGTTCGCC
AGGCTCAAGGCGCGCATGCCCGACGGCGAGGATCTCGTCGTGACACATGGCGATGCCTGCTTGCCGAATA
TCATGGTGGAAAATGGCCGCTTTTCTGGATTCATCGACTGTGGCCGGCTGGGTGTGGCGGACCGCTATCA
GGACATAGCGTTGGCTACCCGTGATATTGCTGAAGAGCTTGGCGGCGAATGGGCTGACCGCTTCCTCGTG
CTTTACGGTATCGCCGCTCCCGATTCGCAGCGCATCGCCTTCTATCGCCTTCTTGACGAGTTCTTCTGAG
CGGGACTCTGGGGTTCGGATCGATCCTCTAGCTAGAGTCGATCGACAAGCTCGAGTTTCTCCATAATAAT
GTGTGAGTAGTTCCCAGATAAGGGAATTAGGGTTCCTATAGGGTTTCGCTCATGTGTTGAGCATATAAGA
AACCCTTAGTATGTATTTGTATTTGTAAAATACTTCTATCAATAAAATTTCTAATTCCTAAAACCAAAAT
CCAGTACTAAAATCCAGATCCCCCGAATTAATTCGGCGTTAATTCAGTACATTAAAAACGTCCGCAATGT
GTTATTAAGTTGTCTAAGCGTCAATTTGTTTACACCACAATATATCCTGCCACCAGCCAGCCAACAGCTC
CCCGACCGGCAGCTCGGCACAAAATCACCACTCGATACAGGCAGCCCATCAGTCCGGGACGGCGTCAGCG
GGAGAGCCGTTGTAAGGCGGCAGACTTTGCTCATGTTACCGATGCTATTCGGAAGAACGGCAACTAAGCT
GCCGGGTTTGAAACACGGATGATCTCGCGGAGGGTAGCATGTTGATTGTAACGATGACAGAGCGTTGCTG
CCTGTGATCACCGCGGTTTCAAAATCGGCTCCGTCGATACTATGTTATACGCCAACTTTGAAAACAACTT
TGAAAAAGCTGTTTTCTGGTATTTAAGGTTTTAGAATGCAAGGAACAGTGAATTGGAGTTCGTCTTGTTA
TAATTAGCTTCTTGGGGTATCTTTAAATACTGTAGAAAAGAGGAAGGAAATAATAAATGGCTAAAATGAG
AATATCACCGGAATTGAAAAAACTGATCGAAAAATACCGCTGCGTAAAAGATACGGAAGGAATGTCTCCT
GCTAAGGTATATAAGCTGGTGGGAGAAAATGAAAACCTATATTTAAAAATGACGGACAGCCGGTATAAAG
GGACCACCTATGATGTGGAACGGGAAAAGGACATGATGCTATGGCTGGAAGGAAAGCTGCCTGTTCCAAA
GGTCCTGCACTTTGAACGGCATGATGGCTGGAGCAATCTGCTCATGAGTGAGGCCGATGGCGTCCTTTGC
TCGGAAGAGTATGAAGATGAACAAAGCCCTGAAAAGATTATCGAGCTGTATGCGGAGTGCATCAGGCTCT
TTCACTCCATCGACATATCGGATTGTCCCTATACGAATAGCTTAGACAGCCGCTTAGCCGAATTGGATTA
CTTACTGAATAACGATCTGGCCGATGTGGATTGCGAAAACTGGGAAGAAGACACTCCATTTAAAGATCCG
CGCGAGCTGTATGATTTTTTAAAGACGGAAAAGCCCGAAGAGGAACTTGTCTTTTCCCACGGCGACCTGG
GAGACAGCAACATCTTTGTGAAAGATGGCAAAGTAAGTGGCTTTATTGATCTTGGGAGAAGCGGCAGGGC
GGACAAGTGGTATGACATTGCCTTCTGCGTCCGGTCGATCAGGGAGGATATCGGGGAAGAACAGTATGTC
GAGCTATTTTTTGACTTACTGGGGATCAAGCCTGATTGGGAGAAAATAAAATATTATATTTTACTGGATG
AATTGTTTTAGTACCTAGAATGCATGACCAAAATCCCTTAACGTGAGTTTTCGTTCCACTGAGCGTCAGA
CCCCGTAGAAAAGATCAAAGGATCTTCTTGAGATCCTTTTTTTCTGCGCGTAATCTGCTGCTTGCAAACA
AAAAAACCACCGCTACCAGCGGTGGTTTGTTTGCCGGATCAAGAGCTACCAACTCTTTTTCCGAAGGTAA
CTGGCTTCAGCAGAGCGCAGATACCAAATACTGTCCTTCTAGTGTAGCCGTAGTTAGGCCACCACTTCAA
GAACTCTGTAGCACCGCCTACATACCTCGCTCTGCTAATCCTGTTACCAGTGGCTGCTGCCAGTGGCGAT
AAGTCGTGTCTTACCGGGTTGGACTCAAGACGATAGTTACCGGATAAGGCGCAGCGGTCGGGCTGAACGG
GGGGTTCGTGCACACAGCCCAGCTTGGAGCGAACGACCTACACCGAACTGAGATACCTACAGCGTGAGCT
ATGAGAAAGCGCCACGCTTCCCGAAGGGAGAAAGGCGGACAGGTATCCGGTAAGCGGCAGGGTCGGAACA
GGAGAGCGCACGAGGGAGCTTCCAGGGGGAAACGCCTGGTATCTTTATAGTCCTGTCGGGTTTCGCCACC
TCTGACTTGAGCGTCGATTTTTGTGATGCTCGTCAGGGGGGCGGAGCCTATGGAAAAACGCCAGCAACGC
GGCCTTTTTACGGTTCCTGGCCTTTTGCTGGCCTTTTGCTCACATGTTCTTTCCTGCGTTATCCCCTGAT
TCTGTGGATAACCGTATTACCGCCTTTGAGTGAGCTGATACCGCTCGCCGCAGCCGAACGACCGAGCGCA
GCGAGTCAGTGAGCGAGGAAGCGGAAGAGCGCCTGATGCGGTATTTTCTCCTTACGCATCTGTGCGGTAT
TTCACACCGCATATGGTGCACTCTCAGTACAATCTGCTCTGATGCCGCATAGTTAAGCCAGTATACACTC
CGCTATCGCTACGTGACTGGGTCATGGCTGCGCCCCGACACCCGCCAACACCCGCTGACGCGCCCTGACG
GGCTTGTCTGCTCCCGGCATCCGCTTACAGACAAGCTGTGACCGTCTCCGGGAGCTGCATGTGTCAGAGG
TTTTCACCGTCATCACCGAAACGCGCGAGGCAGGGTGCCTTGATGTGGGCGCCGGCGGTCGAGTGGCGAC
GGCGCGGCTTGTCCGCGCCCTGGTAGATTGCCTGGCCGTAGGCCAGCCATTTTTGAGCGGCCAGCGGCCG
CGATAGGCCGACGCGAAGCGGCGGGGCGTAGGGAGCGCAGCGACCGAAGGGTAGGCGCTTTTTGCAGCTC
TTCGGCTGTGCGCTGGCCAGACAGTTATGCACAGGCCAGGCGGGTTTTAAGAGTTTTAATAAGTTTTAAA
GAGTTTTAGGCGGAAAAATCGCCTTTTTTCTCTTTTATATCAGTCACTTACATGTGTGACCGGTTCCCAA
TGTACGGCTTTGGGTTCCCAATGTACGGGTTCCGGTTCCCAATGTACGGCTTTGGGTTCCCAATGTACGT
GCTATCCACAGGAAAGAGACCTTTTCGACCTTTTTCCCCTGCTAGGGCAATTTGCCCTAGCATCTGCTCC
GTACATTAGGAACCGGCGGATGCTTCGCCCTCGATCAGGTTGCGGTAGCGCATGACTAGGATCGGGCCAG
CCTGCCCCGCCTCCTCCTTCAAATCGTACTCCGGCAGGTCATTTGACCCGATCAGCTTGCGCACGGTGAA
ACAGAACTTCTTGAACTCTCCGGCGCTGCCACTGCGTTCGTAGATCGTCTTGAACAACCATCTGGCTTCT
GCCTTGCCTGCGGCGCGGCGTGCCAGGCGGTAGAGAAAACGGCCGATGCCGGGATCGATCAAAAAGTAAT
CGGGGTGAACCGTCAGCACGTCCGGGTTCTTGCCTTCTGTGATCTCGCGGTACATCCAATCAGCTAGCTC
GATCTCGATGTACTCCGGCCGCCCGGTTTCGCTCTTTACGATCTTGTAGCGGCTAATCAAGGCTTCACCC
TCGGATACCGTCACCAGGCGGCCGTTCTTGGCCTTCTTCGTACGCTGCATGGCAACGTGCGTGGTGTTTA
ACCGAATGCAGGTTTCTACCAGGTCGTCTTTCTGCTTTCCGCCATCGGCTCGCCGGCAGAACTTGAGTAC
GTCCGCAACGTGTGGACGGAACACGCGGCCGGGCTTGTCTCCCTTCCCTTCCCGGTATCGGTTCATGGAT
TCGGTTAGATGGGAAACCGCCATCAGTACCAGGTCGTAATCCCACACACTGGCCATGCCGGCCGGCCCTG
CGGAAACCTCTACGTGCCCGTCTGGAAGCTCGTAGCGGATCACCTCGCCAGCTCGTCGGTCACGCTTCGA
CAGACGGAAAACGGCCACGTCCATGATGCTGCGACTATCGCGGGTGCCCACGTCATAGAGCATCGGAACG
AAAAAATCTGGTTGCTCGTCGCCCTTGGGCGGCTTCCTAATCGACGGCGCACCGGCTGCCGGCGGTTGCC
GGGATTCTTTGCGGATTCGATCAGCGGCCGCTTGCCACGATTCACCGGGGCGTGCTTCTGCCTCGATGCG
TTGCCGCTGGGCGGCCTGCGCGGCCTTCAACTTCTCCACCAGGTCATCACCCAGCGCCGCGCCGATTTGT
ACCGGGCCGGATGGTTTGCGACCGCTCACGCCGATTCCTCGGGCTTGGGGGTTCCAGTGCCATTGCAGGG
CCGGCAGGCAACCCAGCCGCTTACGCCTGGCCAACCGCCCGTTCCTCCACACATGGGGCATTCCACGGCG
TCGGTGCCTGGTTGTTCTTGATTTTCCATGCCGCCTCCTTTAGCCGCTAAAATTCATCTACTCATTTATT
CATTTGCTCATTTACTCTGGTAGCTGCGCGATGTATTCAGATAGCAGCTCGGTAATGGTCTTGCCTTGGC
GTACCGCGTACATCTTCAGCTTGGTGTGATCCTCCGCCGGCAACTGAAAGTTGACCCGCTTCATGGCTGG
CGTGTCTGCCAGGCTGGCCAACGTTGCAGCCTTGCTGCTGCGTGCGCTCGGACGGCCGGCACTTAGCGTG
TTTGTGCTTTTGCTCATTTTCTCTTTACCTCATTAACTCAAATGAGTTTTGATTTAATTTCAGCGGCCAG
CGCCTGGACCTCGCGGGCAGCGTCGCCCTCGGGTTCTGATTCAAGAACGGTTGTGCCGGCGGCGGCAGTG
CCTGGGTAGCTCACGCGCTGCGTGATACGGGACTCAAGAATGGGCAGCTCGTACCCGGCCAGCGCCTCGG
CAACCTCACCGCCGATGCGCGTGCCTTTGATCGCCCGCGACACGACAAAGGCCGCTTGTAGCCTTCCATC
CGTGACCTCAATGCGCTGCTTAACCAGCTCCACCAGGTCGGCGGTGGCCCATATGTCGTAAGGGCTTGGC
TGCACCGGAATCAGCACGAAGTCGGCTGCCTTGATCGCGGACACAGCCAAGTCCGCCGCCTGGGGCGCTC
CGTCGATCACTACGAAGTCGCGCCGGCCGATGGCCTTCACGTCGCGGTCAATCGTCGGGCGGTCGATGCC
GACAACGGTTAGCGGTTGATCTTCCCGCACGGCCGCCCAATCGCGGGCACTGCCCTGGGGATCGGAATCG
ACTAACAGAACATCGGCCCCGGCGAGTTGCAGGGCGCGGGCTAGATGGGTTGCGATGGTCGTCTTGCCTG
ACCCGCCTTTCTGGTTAAGTACAGCGATAACCTTCATGCGTTCCCCTTGCGTATTTGTTTATTTACTCAT
CGCATCATATACGCAGCGACCGCATGACGCAAGCTGTTTTACTCAAATACACATCACCTTTTTAGACGGC
GGCGCTCGGTTTCTTCAGCGGCCAAGCTGGCCGGCCAGGCCGCCAGCTTGGCATCAGACAAACCGGCCAG
GATTTCATGCAGCCGCACGGTTGAGACGTGCGCGGGCGGCTCGAACACGTACCCGGCCGCGATCATCTCC
GCCTCGATCTCTTCGGTAATGAAAAACGGTTCGTCCTGGCCGTCCTGGTGCGGTTTCATGCTTGTTCCTC
TTGGCGTTCATTCTCGGCGGCCGCCAGGGCGTCGGCCTCGGTCAATGCGTCCTCACGGAAGGCACCGCGC
CGCCTGGCCTCGGTGGGCGTCACTTCCTCGCTGCGCTCAAGTGCGCGGTACAGGGTCGAGCGATGCACGC
CAAGCAGTGCAGCCGCCTCTTTCACGGTGCGGCCTTCCTGGTCGATCAGCTCGCGGGCGTGCGCGATCTG
TGCCGGGGTGAGGGTAGGGCGGGGGCCAAACTTCACGCCTCGGGCCTTGGCGGCCTCGCGCCCGCTCCGG
GTGCGGTCGATGATTAGGGAACGCTCGAACTCGGCAATGCCGGCGAACACGGTCAACACCATGCGGCCGG
CCGGCGTGGTGGTGTCGGCCCACGGCTCTGCCAGGCTACGCAGGCCCGCGCCGGCCTCCTGGATGCG
Features (pLannotate 1.2.2; 26 found; start..end, strand, type, name):
    571..595     -  misc_feature   RB T-DNA repeat: right border repeat from nopaline C58 T-DNA
    661..815     -  CDS            lacZα (fragment): LacZα fragment of β-galactosidase; lacZ fragment
    818..842     -  misc_feature   MCS (fragment): pUC18/19 multiple cloning site
   3559..4667    +  CDS            luciferase (fragment): firefly luciferase; luc+; enhanced luc+ version of the luciferase gene
   4673..5054    +  CDS            GUS (fragment): β-glucuronidase; uidA (or gusA) from E. coli
   5052..5240    +  intron         IV2 intron: modified second intron of the potato ST-LS1 gene (Vancanneyt et al., 1990)
   5241..6667    +  CDS            GUS (fragment): β-glucuronidase; uidA (or gusA) from E. coli
   6669..6916    +  terminator     HSP terminator: efficient transcription terminator from the Arabidopsis thaliana heat shock protein 18.2 gene (Nagaya et al., 2010)
   7815..8249    +  CDS            H2B10_ARATH: Experimental evidence at protein level: Swiss-Prot protein existence level 1. Core component of nucleosome. Nucleosomes wrap and compact DNA into chromatin, limiting DNA accessibility to the cellular machineries which require DNA as a template. Histones thereby play a central role in transcription regulation, DNA repair, DNA replication and chromosomal stability. DNA accessibility is regulated via a complex set of post-translational modifications of histones, also called histone code, and nucleosome remodeling. From Arabidopsis thaliana (Mouse-ear cress).
   8268..8963    +  CDS            mScarlet: mScarlet is a basic (constitutively fluorescent) red fluorescent protein published in 2016, derived from synthetic construct. It has moderate acid sensitivity.
   9590..9612    -  protein_bind   lac operator (fragment): The lac repressor binds to the lac operator to inhibit transcription in E. coli. This inhibition can be relieved by adding lactose or isopropyl-β-D-thiogalactopyranoside (IPTG). lac repressor encoded by lacI
   9616..9646    -  promoter       lac promoter: promoter for the E. coli lac operon
   9661..9682    -  protein_bind   CAP binding site: CAP binding activates transcription in the presence of cAMP. E. coli catabolite activator protein
   9695..9783    -  CDS            lacI (fragment): lac repressor; lacI; The lac repressor binds to the lac operator to inhibit transcription in E. coli. This inhibition can be relieved by adding lactose or isopropyl-β-D-thiogalactopyranoside (IPTG).
   9873..10549   +  promoter       CaMV 35S promoter (enhanced): cauliflower mosaic virus 35S promoter with a duplicated enhancer region
  10617..11409   +  CDS            NeoR/KanR (fragment): aminoglycoside phosphotransferase from Tn5; aph(3')-II (or nptII); confers resistance to neomycin, kanamycin, and G418 (Geneticin®)
  11466..11640   +  polyA_signal   CaMV poly(A) signal: cauliflower mosaic virus polyadenylation signal
  11718..11742   -  misc_feature   LB T-DNA repeat: left border repeat from nopaline C58 T-DNA
  12167..12961   +  CDS            KanR: aminoglycoside phosphotransferase; aphA-3; confers resistance to kanamycin
  13048..13636   +  rep_origin     ori: high-copy-number ColE1/pMB1/pBR322/pUC origin of replication
  13822..13962   -  misc_feature   bom: basis of mobility region from pBR322
  14064..14103   -  CDS            rop (fragment): Rop protein, which maintains plasmids at low copy number; rop
  14306..14500   -  rep_origin     pVS1 oriV: origin of replication for the Pseudomonas plasmid pVS1 (Heeb et al., 2000)
  14566..15639   -  CDS            pVS1 RepA: replication protein from the Pseudomonas plasmid pVS1 (Heeb et al., 2000)
  16068..16697   -  CDS            pVS1 StaA: stability protein from the Pseudomonas plasmid pVS1 (Heeb et al., 2000)
  17257..231     -  CDS            Y4CG_SINFN (fragment) (across the origin): Protein inferred from homology: Swiss-Prot protein existence level 3. From Sinorhizobium fredii (strain NBRC 101917 / NGR234).
