[The description below was written by a language model from this plasmid's Addgene catalogue record and pLannotate feature annotations shown in this document.]
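Description:
AL13Rb-GAPC2 is a plant expression binary vector of about 17.4 kb built on the pCambia2300 backbone for Agrobacterium-mediated T-DNA delivery. It replicates in E. coli from a high-copy ColE1/pMB1-type origin (with the pBR322 bom region). The pVS1 oriV, RepA and StaA functions support replication and stable maintenance in Agrobacterium. Bacterial selection is by kanamycin through a backbone aphA-3 gene. Within the nopaline-type left and right borders, an enhanced CaMV 35S promoter drives nptII with a CaMV poly(A) signal, giving kanamycin selection of transformed plants. Remnants of the lacZα/MCS region of the parent vector are also present.

The T-DNA carries two payloads. The first is a reporter transcription unit which, according to the catalogue entry, is driven by the Arabidopsis GAPC2 promoter and tagged with PP7 stem-loops. Neither the promoter nor the PP7 repeats were picked up by the automated annotation; they presumably lie in the unannotated stretch upstream of the reporter coding region. The annotated reporter body consists of a firefly luciferase fragment followed directly by GUS, which is interrupted by the potato ST-LS1 IV2 intron, and it ends at the Arabidopsis HSP18.2 terminator. The second payload is an Arabidopsis histone H2B fused to the red fluorescent protein mScarlet, which serves as a nuclear marker. Its promoter and terminator are not identified in the record.

PP7 loops in nascent RNA are bound by a fluorescently labelled PP7 coat protein, which is not annotated on this plasmid and would have to be supplied separately. This binding makes active transcription sites visible as fluorescent spots within the H2B-mScarlet-labelled nuclei. The associated publication concerns quantitative live imaging of RNA polymerase II activity in single plant cells, and this construct fits that use.
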