Addgene plasmid #161009: AL13Rb-GAPC2
Purpose: PP7-tagged reporter driven by the Arabidopsis GAPC2 promoter
Depositing lab: Krishna Niyogi. Depositing organization: University of California, Berkeley. Publication: Quantitative imaging of RNA polymerase II activity in plants reveals the single-cell basis of tissue-wide transcriptional dynamics. Alamos S, Reimer A, Niyogi KK, Garcia HG. Nat Plants. 2021 Aug;7(8):1037-1049. doi: 10.1038/s41477-021-00976-0. Epub 2021 Aug 9. PubMed 34373604.
Backbone
  Vector backbone: pCambia2300
  Vector type: Plant Expression
Growth in bacteria
  Bacterial resistance: Kanamycin, 50 μg/mL
  Growth temperature: 37°C
  Growth strain: DH5alpha
  Copy number: High Copy
Gene/Insert
  Gene/Insert name: PP7 and H2B-mScarlet
  Species: A. thaliana (mustard weed)
  Cloning method: Gibson Cloning
Terms and licenses: Academic/Nonprofit Terms; Industry Terms: Not Available to Industry
Depositor comments: Please visit https://www.biorxiv.org/content/10.1101/2020.08.30.274621v1 for bioRxiv preprint.
How to cite: AL13Rb-GAPC2 was a gift from Krishna Niyogi (Addgene plasmid # 161009 ; http://n2t.net/addgene:161009 ; RRID:Addgene_161009)
